>Addgene plasmid #188087 | pCAG-MBP-Foldon-ATG9 (692-839) | addgene full sequence | sequence record 369745 | Addgene NGS Result
GTCGACATTGATTATTGACTAGTTATTAATAGTAATCAATTACGGGGTCATTAGTTCATAGCCCATATAT
GGAGTTCCGCGTTACATAACTTACGGTAAATGGCCCGCCTGGCTGACCGCCCAACGACCCCCGCCCATTG
ACGTCAATAATGACGTATGTTCCCATAGTAACGCCAATAGGGACTTTCCATTGACGTCAATGGGTGGAGT
ATTTACGGTAAACTGCCCACTTGGCAGTACATCAAGTGTATCATATGCCAAGTACGCCCCCTATTGACGT
CAATGACGGTAAATGGCCCGCCTGGCATTATGCCCAGTACATGACCTTATGGGACTTTCCTACTTGGCAG
TACATCTACGTATTAGTCATCGCTATTACCATGGTCGAGGTGAGCCCCACGTTCTGCTTCACTCTCCCCA
TCTCCCCCCCCTCCCCACCCCCAATTTTGTATTTATTTATTTTTTAATTATTTTGTGCAGCGATGGGGGC
GGGGGGGGGGGGGGGGCGCGCCRGGGGGGGSGGGGSGGGGSGRGGGGSGGGGSGGGGSGAGGCGGAGAGG
TGCGGCGGCAGCCAATCAGAGCGGCGCGCTCCGAAAGTTTCCTTTTATGGCGAGGCGGCGGCGGCGGCGG
CCCTATAAAAAGCGAAGCGCGCGGCGGGCGGGAGTCGCTGCGCGCTGCCTTCGCCCCGTGCCCCGCTCCG
CCGCCGCCTCGCGCCGCCCGCCCCGGCTCTGACTGACCGCGTTACTCCCACAGGTGAGCGGGCGGGACGG
CCCTTCTCCTCCGGGCTGTAATTAGCGCTTGGTTTAATGACGGCTTGTTTCTTTTCTGTGGCTGCGTGAA
AGCCTTGAGGGGCTCCGGGAGGGCCCTTTGTGCGGGGGGAGCGGCTCGGGGGGTGCGTGCGTGTGTGTGT
GCGTGGGGAGCGCCGCGTGCGGCTCCGCGCTGCCCGGCGGCTGTGAGCGCTGCGGGCGCGGCGCGGGGCT
TTGTGCGCTCCGCAGTGTGCGCGAGGGGAGCGCGGCCGGGGGCGGTGCCCCGCGGTGCGGGGGGGGCTGC
GAGGGGAACAAAGGCTGCGTGCGGGGTGTGTGCGTGGGGGGGTGAGCAGGGGGTGTGGGCGCGTCGGTCG
GGCTGCAACCCCCCCTGCACCCCCCTCCCCGAGTTGCTGAGCACGGCCCGGCTTCGGGTGCGGGGCTCCG
TACGGGGCGTGGCGCGGGGCTCGCCGTGCCGGGCGGGGGGTGGCGGCAGGTGGGGGTGCCGGGCGGGGCG
GGGCCGCCTCGGGCCGGGGRGGGCTCGGGGGAGGGGCGCGGCGGCCCCCGGAGCGCCGGCGGCTGTCGAG
GCGCGGCGAGCCGCAGCCATTGCCTTTTATGGTAATCGTGCGAGAGGGCGCAGGGACTTCCTTTGTCCCA
AATCTGTGCGGAGCCGAAATCTGGGAGGCGCCGCCGCACCCCCTCTAGCGGGCGCGGGGCGAAGCGGTGC
GGCGCCGGCAGGAAGGAAATGGGCGGGGAGGGCCTTCGTGCGTCGCCGCGCCGCCGTCCCCTTCTCCCTC
TCCAGCCTCGGGGCTGTCCGCGGGGGGACGGCTGCCTTCGGGGGGGACGGGGCAGGGCGGGGTTCGGCTT
CTGGCGTGTGACCGGCGGCTCTAGAGCCTCTGCTAACCATGTTCATGCCTTCTTCTTTTTCCTACAGCTC
CTGGGCAACGTGCTGGTTATTGTGCTGTCTCATCATTTTGGCAAAGAATTCCTCGATCGACGGTATCGAT
GCCACCATGGGGATCGAAGAAGGTAAACTGGTAATCTGGATTAACGGCGATAAAGGCTATAACGGTCTCG
CTGAAGTCGGTAAGAAATTCGAGAAAGATACCGGAATTAAAGTCACCGTTGAGCATCCGGATAAACTGGA
AGAGAAATTCCCACAGGTTGCGGCAACTGGCGATGGCCCTGACATTATCTTCTGGGCACACGACCGCTTT
GGTGGCTACGCTCAATCTGGCCTGTTGGCTGAAATCACCCCGGACAAAGCGTTCCAGGACAAGCTGTATC
CGTTTACCTGGGATGCCGTACGTTACAACGGCAAGCTGATTGCTTACCCGATCGCTGTTGAAGCGTTATC
GCTGATTTATAACAAAGATCTGCTGCCGAACCCGCCAAAAACCTGGGAAGAGATCCCGGCGCTGGATAAA
GAACTGAAAGCGAAAGGTAAGAGCGCGCTGATGTTCAACCTGCAAGAACCGTACTTCACCTGGCCGCTGA
TTGCTGCTGACGGGGGTTATGCGTTCAAGTATGAAAACGGCAAGTACGACATTAAAGACGTGGGCGTGGA
TAACGCTGGCGCGAAAGCGGGTCTGACCTTCCTGGTTGACCTGATTAAAAACAAACACATGAATGCAGAC
ACCGATTACTCCATCGCAGAAGCTGCCTTTAATAAAGGCGAAACAGCGATGACCATCAACGGCCCGTGGG
CATGGTCCAACATCGACACCAGCAAAGTGAATTATGGTGTAACGGTACTGCCGACCTTCAAGGGTCAACC
ATCCAAACCGTTCGTTGGCGTGCTGAGCGCAGGTATTAACGCCGCCAGTCCGAACAAAGAGCTGGCAAAA
GAGTTCCTCGAAAACTATCTGCTGACTGATGAAGGTCTGGAAGCGGTTAATAAAGACAAACCGCTGGGTG
CCGTAGCGCTGAAGTCTTACGAGGAAGAGTTGGCGAAAGATCCACGTATTGCCGCCACTATGGAAAACGC
CCAGAAAGGTGAAATCATGCCGAACATCCCGCAGATGTCCGCTTTCTGGTATGCCGTGCGTACTGCGGTG
ATCAACGCCGCCAGCGGTCGTCAGACTGTCGATGAAGCCCTGAAAGACGCGCAGACTAATTCGAGCTCGA
ACAACAACAACAATAACAATAACAACAACCTCGGGGATATCCCAACGACCGAAAACCTGTATTTTCAGGG
CGCCATGGGATCCGGTTATATCCCGGAAGCACCGCGTGATGGTCAGGCGTATGTTCGTAAAGATGGTGAA
TGGGTTCTGCTGAGCACCTTTCTGGGATCCCAGCTGCAATCCCTGGTCCTGTCCGAGTACGCCAGCACCG
AAATGTCTCTGCACGCTCTGTACATGCACCAGCTGCACAAGCAGCAGGCCCAGGCTGAACCAGAGAGGCA
CGTGTGGCACCGCCGTGAATCTGACGAGTCAGGAGAATCTGCTCCTGACGAGGGCGGAGAAGGTGCCCGC
GCTCCACAGTCCATCCCTCGTTCCGCTAGCTACCCATGCGCTGCTCCCAGACCAGGCGCCCCCGAAACCA
CTGCTCTGCACGGTGGCTTCCAGAGGAGATACGGAGGTATCACCGACCCCGGAACTGTGCCCAGGGTCCC
AAGCCACTTCTCCCGCCTGCCACTGGGCGGATGGGCTGAAGACGGACAGTCTGCTTCACGTCACCCTGAA
CCCGTCCCTGAAGAAGGTAGCGAAGATGAGTTGCCGCCACAAGTCCATAAAGTGTGAGGTACCCCCGGGT
GATATCTTAATTAATTAACTCGAGGAATTCACTCCTCAGGTGCAGGCTGCCTATCAGAAGGTGGTGGCTG
GTGTGGCCAATGCCCTGGCTCACAAATACCACTGAGATCTTTTTCCCTCTGCCAAAAATTATGGGGACAT
CATGAAGCCCCTTGAGCATCTGACTTCTGGCTAATAAAGGAAATTTATTTTCATTGCAATAGTGTGTTGG
AATTTTTTGTGTCTCTCACTCGGAAGGACATATGGGAGGGCAAATCATTTAAAACATCAGAATGAGTATT
TGGTTTAGAGTTTGGCAACATATGCCCATATGCTGGCTGCCATGAACAAAGGTTGGCTATAAAGAGGTCA
TCAGTATATGAAACAGCCCCCTGCTGTCCATTCCTTATTCCATAGAAAAGCCTTGACTTGAGGTTAGATT
TTTTTTATATTTTGTTTTGTGTTATTTTTTTCTTTAACATCCCTAAAATTTTCCTTACATGTTTTACTAG
CCAGATTTTTCCTCCTCTCCTGACTACTCCCAGTCATAGCTGTCCCTCTTCTCTTATGGAGATCCCTCGA
CCTGCAGCCCAAGCTTGGCGTAATCATGGTCATAGCTGTTTCCTGTGTGAAATTGTTATCCGCTCACAAT
TCCACACAACATACGAGCCGGAAGCATAAAGTGTAAAGCCTGGGGTGCCTAATGAGTGAGCTAACTCACA
TTAATTGCGTTGCGCTCACTGCCCGCTTTCCAGTCGGGAAACCTGTCGTGCCAGCGGATCCGCATCTCAA
TTAGTCAGCAACCATAGTCCCGCCCCTAACTCCGCCCATCCCGCCCCTAACTCCGCCCAGTTCCGCCCAT
TCTCCGCCCCATGGCTGACTAATTTTTTTTATTTATGCAGAGGCCGAGGCCGCCTCGGCCTCTGAGCTAT
TCCAGAAGTAGTGAGGAGGCTTTTTTGGAGGCCTAGGCTTTTGCAAAAAGCTAACTTGTTTATTGCAGCT
TATAATGGTTACAAATAAAGCAATAGCATCACAAATTTCACAAATAAAGCATTTTTTTCACTGCATTCTA
GTTGTGGTTTGTCCAAACTCATCAATGTATCTTATCATGTCTGGATCCGCTGCATTAATGAATCGGCCAA
CGCGCGGGGAGAGGCGGTTTGCGTATTGGGCGCTCTTCCGCTTCCTCGCTCACTGACTCGCTGCGCTCGG
TCGTTCGGCTGCGGCGAGCGGTATCAGCTCACTCAAAGGCGGTAATACGGTTATCCACAGAATCAGGGGA
TAACGCAGGAAAGAACATGTGAGCAAAAGGCCAGCAAAAGGCCAGGAACCGTAAAAAGGCCGCGTTGCTG
GCGTTTTTCCATAGGCTCCGCCCCCCTGACGAGCATCACAAAAATCGACGCTCAAGTCAGAGGTGGCGAA
ACCCGACAGGACTATAAAGATACCAGGCGTTTCCCCCTGGAAGCTCCCTCGTGCGCTCTCCTGTTCCGAC
CCTGCCGCTTACCGGATACCTGTCCGCCTTTCTCCCTTCGGGAAGCGTGGCGCTTTCTCATAGCTCACGC
TGTAGGTATCTCAGTTCGGTGTAGGTCGTTCGCTCCAAGCTGGGCTGTGTGCACGAACCCCCCGTTCAGC
CCGACCGCTGCGCCTTATCCGGTAACTATCGTCTTGAGTCCAACCCGGTAAGACACGACTTATCGCCACT
GGCAGCAGCCACTGGTAACAGGATTAGCAGAGCGAGGTATGTAGGCGGTGCTACAGAGTTCTTGAAGTGG
TGGCCTAACTACGGCTACACTAGAAGAACAGTATTTGGTATCTGCGCTCTGCTGAAGCCAGTTACCTTCG
GAAAAAGAGTTGGTAGCTCTTGATCCGGCAAACAAACCACCGCTGGTAGCGGTGGTTTTTTTGTTTGCAA
GCAGCAGATTACGCGCAGAAAAAAAGGATCTCAAGAAGATCCTTTGATCTTTTCTACGGGGTCTGACGCT
CAGTGGAACGAAAACTCACGTTAAGGGATTTTGGTCATGAGATTATCAAAAAGGATCTTCACCTAGATCC
TTTTAAATTAAAAATGAAGTTTTAAATCAATCTAAAGTATATATGAGTAAACTTGGTCTGACAGTTACCA
ATGCTTAATCAGTGAGGCACCTATCTCAGCGATCTGTCTATTTCGTTCATCCATAGTTGCCTGACTCCCC
GTCGTGTAGATAACTACGATACGGGAGGGCTTACCATCTGGCCCCAGTGCTGCAATGATACCGCGAGACC
CACGCTCACCGGCTCCAGATTTATCAGCAATAAACCAGCCAGCCGGAAGGGCCGAGCGCAGAAGTGGTCC
TGCAACTTTATCCGCCTCCATCCAGTCTATTAATTGTTGCCGGGAAGCTAGAGTAAGTAGTTCGCCAGTT
AATAGTTTGCGCAACGTTGTTGCCATTGCTACAGGCATCGTGGTGTCACGCTCGTCGTTTGGTATGGCTT
CATTCAGCTCCGGTTCCCAACGATCAAGGCGAGTTACATGATCCCCCATGTTGTGCAAAAAAGCGGTTAG
CTCCTTCGGTCCTCCGATCGTTGTCAGAAGTAAGTTGGCCGCAGTGTTATCACTCATGGTTATGGCAGCA
CTGCATAATTCTCTTACTGTCATGCCATCCGTAAGATGCTTTTCTGTGACTGGTGAGTACTCAACCAAGT
CATTCTGAGAATAGTGTATGCGGCGACCGAGTTGCTCTTGCCCGGCGTCAATACGGGATAATACCGCGCC
ACATAGCAGAACTTTAAAAGTGCTCATCATTGGAAAACGTTCTTCGGGGCGAAAACTCTCAAGGATCTTA
CCGCTGTTGAGATCCAGTTCGATGTAACCCACTCGTGCACCCAACTGATCTTCAGCATCTTTTACTTTCA
CCAGCGTTTCTGGGTGAGCAAAAACAGGAAGGCAAAATGCCGCAAAAAAGGGAATAAGGGCGACACGGAA
ATGTTGAATACTCATACTCTTCCTTTTTCAATATTATTGAAGCATTTATCAGGGTTATTGTCTCATGAGC
GGATACATATTTGAATGTATTTAGAAAAATAAACAAATAGGGGTTCCGCGCACATTTCCCCGAAAAGTGC
CACCTGG
Features (pLannotate 1.2.2; 21 found; start..end, strand, type, name):
      4..383     +  enhancer       CMV enhancer: human cytomegalovirus immediate early enhancer
    385..660     +  promoter       chicken β-actin promoter: No description available
    661..1677    +  intron         chimeric intron: chimera between introns from chicken β-actin and rabbit β-globin
   1675..1731    +  CDS            HBB (fragment): HBB_LEPEU - Experimental evidence at protein level: Swiss-Prot protein existence level 1. Involved in oxygen transport from the lung to the various peripheral tissues. From Lepus europaeus (European hare).
   1763..2857    +  CDS            MBP: maltose binding protein from E. coli; malE (mutated); This version of the gene does not encode a signal sequence, so MBP will remain in the cytosol.
   2921..2941    +  CDS            TEV site: tobacco etch virus (TEV) protease recognition and cleavage site
   2936..3034    +  CDS            wac (fragment): WAC_BPT4 - Experimental evidence at protein level: Swiss-Prot protein existence level 1. Chaperone involved in tail fiber assembly and retraction. Acts as a chaperone helping to attach the long tail fibers to the virus during the assembly process. During phage assembly, twelve fibritin molecules attach to the phage neck via gp13: six molecules forming the collar and six molecules forming the whiskers. From Enterobacteria phage T4 (Bacteriophage T4).
   3041..3484    +  CDS            ATG9A (fragment): ATG9A_HUMAN - Also known as APG9L1. Experimental evidence at protein level: Swiss-Prot protein existence level 1. Involved in autophagy and cytoplasm to vacuole transport (Cvt) vesicle formation. Plays a key role in the organization of the preautophagosomal structure/phagophore assembly site (PAS), the nucleating site for formation of the sequestering vesicle. Cycles between a juxta-nuclear trans-Golgi network compartment and late endosomes. Nutrient starvation induces accumulation on autophagosomes. Starvation-dependent trafficking requires ULK1, ATG13 and SUPT20H. From Homo sapiens (Human).
   3525..3602    +  CDS            HBB (fragment): HBB_PONPY - Experimental evidence at transcript level: Swiss-Prot protein existence level 2. Involved in oxygen transport from the lung to the various peripheral tissues. From Pongo pygmaeus (Bornean orangutan).
   3673..3728    +  polyA_signal   β-globin poly(A) signal: rabbit β-globin polyadenylation signal (Gil and Proudfoot, 1987)
   4113..4129    -  protein_bind   lac operator: The lac repressor binds to the lac operator to inhibit transcription in E. coli. This inhibition can be relieved by adding lactose or isopropyl-β-D-thiogalactopyranoside (IPTG). lac repressor encoded by lacI
   4137..4167    -  promoter       lac promoter: promoter for the E. coli lac operon
   4182..4203    -  protein_bind   CAP binding site: CAP binding activates transcription in the presence of cAMP. E. coli catabolite activator protein
   4216..4255    -  CDS            lacI (fragment): lac repressor; lacI; The lac repressor binds to the lac operator to inhibit transcription in E. coli. This inhibition can be relieved by adding lactose or isopropyl-β-D-thiogalactopyranoside (IPTG).
   4262..4284    +  promoter       SV40 promoter (fragment): SV40 enhancer and early promoter
   4308..4443    +  rep_origin     SV40 ori: SV40 origin of replication
   4463..4597    +  polyA_signal   SV40 poly(A) signal: SV40 polyadenylation signal
   4599..4653    -  CDS            lacI (fragment): lac repressor; lacI; The lac repressor binds to the lac operator to inhibit transcription in E. coli. This inhibition can be relieved by adding lactose or isopropyl-β-D-thiogalactopyranoside (IPTG).
   4836..5424    -  rep_origin     ori: high-copy-number ColE1/pMB1/pBR322/pUC origin of replication
   5595..6455    -  CDS            AmpR: β-lactamase; bla; confers resistance to ampicillin, carbenicillin, and related antibiotics
   6456..6560    -  promoter       AmpR promoter: bla
