[The description below was written by a language model from this plasmid's Addgene catalogue record and pLannotate feature annotations shown in this document.]
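Description:
pCAG-MBP-Foldon-ATG9 (692-839) is a 6,587 nt mammalian expression plasmid built on the pCAG backbone, designed to produce a trimerised form of the C-terminal tail of human ATG9A in mammalian cells. It is propagated in E. coli through a high-copy ColE1/pUC-type origin and selected with ampicillin via the β-lactamase gene and its own promoter. The backbone also carries an SV40 origin of replication with an adjacent SV40 poly(A) signal, plus residual lac promoter/operator and lacI fragments that are cloning-vector remnants. No mammalian selection marker is annotated, which fits transient transfection use.

The catalogue lists the promoter as CMV, but the feature table shows the composite CAG arrangement: the CMV immediate-early enhancer, the chicken β-actin promoter and a chimeric β-actin/β-globin intron, which together drive strong constitutive expression. Transcripts terminate at a rabbit β-globin polyadenylation signal; the short HBB fragments flagged on either side of the insert are most likely β-globin-derived vector sequence rather than part of the intended protein.

The open reading frame encodes, in order, a signal-sequence-less E. coli maltose binding protein, a TEV protease cleavage site, a fragment of bacteriophage T4 fibritin (the foldon trimerisation domain), and ATG9A residues 692-839 followed by a stop codon. MBP serves as an N-terminal tag typically used for solubility and amylose affinity purification, and it can be removed with TEV protease. The foldon assembles the tail into a trimer. The associated work concerns the structural basis of ATG9A recruitment to the ULK1 complex during mitophagy initiation, so the protein is probably intended for binding and structural studies.
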