Addgene plasmid #188087: pCAG-MBP-Foldon-ATG9 (692-839)
Purpose: To make ATG9 C-terminal tail trimer for expression in mammalian cells
Depositing lab: James Hurley. Depositing organization: University of California, Berkeley. Publication: Structural basis for ATG9A recruitment to the ULK1 complex in mitophagy initiation. Ren X, Nguyen TN, Lam WK, Buffalo CZ, Lazarou M, Yokom AL, Hurley JH. Sci Adv. 2023 Feb 15;9(7):eadg2997. doi: 10.1126/sciadv.adg2997. Epub 2023 Feb 15. PubMed 36791199.
Backbone
  Vector backbone: pCAG
  Vector type: Mammalian Expression
Growth in bacteria
  Bacterial resistance: Ampicillin, 100 μg/mL
  Growth temperature: 37°C
  Growth strain: DH5alpha
  Copy number: High Copy
Gene/Insert
  Gene/Insert name: ATG9 (alt name: MBP-TEVsite-Foldon-ATG9 (692-839)-stop)
  Species: H. sapiens (human)
  Mutation: ATG9 (692-839)
  Entrez Gene: ATG9A (a.k.a. APG9L1, MGD3208, mATG9)
  Promoter: CMV
  Tag / fusion protein: MBP tag (N terminal on insert)
  Cloning method: Restriction Enzyme; 3′ cloning site KpnI (unknown if destroyed)
  Sequencing primers: 5′ ccgctttctggtatgccgtgcg; 3′ gagccagggcattggccacac
Terms and licenses: Academic/Nonprofit Terms; Industry Terms: Not Available to Industry
How to cite: pCAG-MBP-Foldon-ATG9 (692-839) was a gift from James Hurley (Addgene plasmid # 188087 ; http://n2t.net/addgene:188087 ; RRID:Addgene_188087)
