>Addgene plasmid #188087 | pCAG-MBP-Foldon-ATG9 (692-839) | depositor partial sequence | sequence record 364949 | Foldon-ATG9 (692-839) (--/kpnI)
GGTTATATCCCGGAAGCACCGCGTGATGGTCAGGCGTATGTTCGTAAAGATGGTGAATGGGTTCTGCTGA
GCACCTTTCTGGGATCCCAGCTGCAATCCCTGGTCCTGTCCGAGTACGCCAGCACCGAAATGTCTCTGCA
CGCTCTGTACATGCACCAGCTGCACAAGCAGCAGGCCCAGGCTGAACCAGAGAGGCACGTGTGGCACCGC
CGTGAATCTGACGAGTCAGGAGAATCTGCTCCTGACGAGGGCGGAGAAGGTGCCCGCGCTCCACAGTCCA
TCCCTCGTTCCGCTAGCTACCCATGCGCTGCTCCCAGACCAGGCGCCCCCGAAACCACTGCTCTGCACGG
TGGCTTCCAGAGGAGATACGGAGGTATCACCGACCCCGGAACTGTGCCCAGGGTCCCAAGCCACTTCTCC
CGCCTGCCACTGGGCGGATGGGCTGAAGACGGACAGTCTGCTTCACGTCACCCTGAACCCGTCCCTGAAG
AAGGTAGCGAAGATGAGTTGCCGCCACAAGTCCATAAAGTGTGA
